Addgene plasmid #37117: MIB2-FLAG
Depositing lab: Martin Dorf. Depositing organization: Harvard Medical School. Publication: Mapping a dynamic innate immunity protein interaction network regulating type I interferon production. Li S, Wang L, Berman M, Kong YY, Dorf ME. Immunity. 2011 Sep 23;35(3):426-40. Epub 2011 Sep 8. 10.1016/j.immuni.2011.06.014 PubMed 21903422.
Backbone
  Vector backbone: pCMV-3Tag-8
  Backbone manufacturer: Agilent (Stratagene)
  Backbone size w/o insert (bp): 5171
  Total vector size (bp): 8209
  Modifications to backbone: Replaced MCS with XhoI--NotI-A-ClaI-GTCGAG MCS sequence before vector's 3xFLAG epitopes.
  Vector type: Mammalian Expression
  Selectable markers: Hygromycin
Growth in bacteria
  Bacterial resistance: Ampicillin, 100 μg/mL
  Growth temperature: 37°C
  Growth strain: DH5alpha
  Copy number: High Copy
Gene/Insert
  Gene/Insert name: MIB2, mindbomb E3 ubiquitin protein ligase 2 (alt name: MIB2; ZZZ5; ZZANK1; FLJ20648; FLJ39787; FLJ41406)
  Species: H. sapiens (human)
  Insert size (bp): 3034
  GenBank ID: BC037542
  Entrez Gene: MIB2 (a.k.a. ZZANK1, ZZZ5)
  Promoter: CMV
  Tag / fusion protein: 3x FLAG (C terminal on insert)
  Cloning method: Restriction Enzyme; 5′ cloning site XhoI (not destroyed); 3′ cloning site NotI (not destroyed)
  Sequencing primers: 5′ CMV & T3; 3′ T7
Terms and licenses: Academic/Nonprofit Terms; Industry Terms: Not Available to Industry
How to cite: MIB2-FLAG was a gift from Martin Dorf (Addgene plasmid # 37117 ; http://n2t.net/addgene:37117 ; RRID:Addgene_37117)
