[The description below was written by a language model from this plasmid's Addgene catalogue record.]
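Description:
MIB2-FLAG is a mammalian expression plasmid built on the commercial pCMV-3Tag-8 backbone, carrying the human MIB2 (mindbomb E3 ubiquitin protein ligase 2, also known as ZZANK1 or ZZZ5) coding sequence. The insert of about 3.0 kb, derived from a human cDNA clone, brings the total construct to roughly 8.2 kb. The plasmid is maintained at high copy number in E. coli under ampicillin selection, and it also carries a hygromycin marker that allows selection of transfected mammalian cells, including the derivation of stable lines. The record includes no feature table, so the origin of replication and polyadenylation signals are not explicitly listed.

Expression is driven by the CMV promoter, a strong constitutive promoter in most mammalian cell types. The depositors replaced the original multiple cloning site with a custom linker containing XhoI, NotI and ClaI sites positioned just upstream of the vector's three tandem FLAG epitopes. MIB2 was inserted between XhoI and NotI, both of which remain intact, so the protein is produced as a fusion with a C-terminal 3xFLAG tag. This tag permits sensitive detection by immunoblotting or immunofluorescence and efficient affinity capture with anti-FLAG reagents. T3 and T7 primer sites, along with a CMV primer site, flank the insert for sequence verification.

The associated publication mapped a protein interaction network regulating type I interferon production in innate immunity. This suggests the construct served as a tagged bait or expression reagent for affinity purification and interaction studies, and for functional analysis of MIB2 in that signalling pathway.
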