>Addgene plasmid #37117 | MIB2-FLAG | addgene partial sequence | sequence record 49798 | T3 5'-GCAATTAACCCTCACTAAAGG-3'
GTATGGCGCGATGCGGGCCGTCCTCTCGGCTGATGGGTTGGAAGCCCAGCGAGGCTAGAGGCCAGTCCCA
AAGTTTCCAGGCATCAGGGCTGCAGCCCAGGAGCCTCAAGGCGGCCCGGCGGGCGACTGGACGGCCGGAC
AGGTCCCGAGCAGCCCCGCCCAACATGGACCCAGACCCCCAGGCGGGCGTGCAGGTGGGCATGCGGGTGG
TGCGCGGCGTGGACTGGAAGTGGGGCCAGCAGGACGGCGGCGAGGGCGGCGTGGGCACGGTGGTGGAGCT
TGGCCGCCACGGCAGCCCCTCGACACCCGACCGCACAGTGGTCGTGCAGTGGGACCAGGGCACGCGCACC
AACTACCGCGCCGGCTACCAGGGCGCGCACGACCTGCTGCTGTACGACAACGCCCAGATCGGCGTCCGGC
ACCCCAACATCATCTGTGACTGCTGCAAGAAGCACGGGCTGCGGGGGATGCGCTGGAAGTGCCGTGTGTG
CCTGGACTACGACCTCTGCACGCAGTGCTACATGCACAACAAGCATGAGCTCGCCCACGCCTTCGACCGC
TACGAGACCGCTCACTCGCGCCCTGTCACACTGAGTCCCCGCCAGGGCCTCCCGAGGATCCCACTAAGGG
GCATCTTCCAGGGAGCGAAGGTGGTGCGAGGCCCCGACTGGGAGTGGGGCTCACAGGATGGAGGGGAAGG
GAAACCGGGCCGTGTGGTGGACATCCGTGGCTGGGATGTGGAGACAGGCCGGAGTGTGGCCAGCGTGACG
TGGGCTGATGGTACCACCAATGTGTACCGTGTGGGCTACAAGGGCAAGGTGGACCTCAAGTG
