>Addgene plasmid #37117 | MIB2-FLAG | addgene partial sequence | sequence record 50779 | BGH-rev 5'-TAGAAGGCACAGTCGAGG-3'
TACGACTCACTATAGGGCGAATTGGGTACACTTACCTGGTACCTTAATTAATTAAGGTACCGGGCCCTAT
TTATCGTCATCATCTTTGTAGTCCTTGTCATCATCGTCCTTATAGTCCTTATCGTCGTCATCCTTGTAAT
CCTCGACATCGATTGCGGCCGCCACGAAGATCTGGATGCGGTCGCGGATGGGCTGGCGGCAGATGGGGCA
GGCGCTGAGCGCGGAGCCGCAGGGGGCGCATGCGCCGTGGCCGCACTGGAACACGAGGCGGATGTGGCTG
TCGATGCAGATGGGGCAGGTGATGCGTTCCTCCATCTGCCGGTAGCGGCTCTGCAGCTCCTCCACCAGCT
GGCGCGGCGGGCCGGGGGCGGGGGCGGCGCTCGCCACCTCAGAGCCGTCTGGGCGCAGTTTCTTGCTGAC
GACCACCTGGCACCTGATGCACTTCTTCATCCTGCGCGCGCACTCCTCACACACGGTGCGGTGCTGGCAC
GGCGAGAACAGCACCAGCAGCGCCAGCTCGGAGCACACCAGGCACTCAGCGGCCTCGGGCCCCGGCGCGG
CGCCCACGTGCAGGTTCGTCACGGTGTTGGGGGTCCCGAGCGTTTGCCTGGGGCCCGGGGCCGCGCCCCC
GCCCGCCTGCCGCTCCCGGAAGCGCTGGGCGCAGCCCTGAAGGGCCTTGAGCACGCGACCCTCGGCGGCC
AGGTCCAGCGGGCTCCGACCGCGGTGGTTGGTGTAGCTCACGT
